Addgene plasmid #69833: pLenti-CaMKIIa-SpyTag-C1C2-mCherry
Purpose: Lentiviral vector with CaMKIIa promoter and upstream CMV promoter expressing SpyTag-C1C2-mCherry fusion. SpyTag can be used to monitor membrane localization of the C1C2 opsin.
Depositing lab: Viviana Gradinaru. Depositing organization: California Institute of Technology. Publication: Genetically Encoded Spy Peptide Fusion System to Detect Plasma Membrane-Localized Proteins In Vivo. Bedbrook CN, Kato M, Ravindra Kumar S, Lakshmanan A, Nath RD, Sun F, Sternberg PW, Arnold FH, Gradinaru V. Chem Biol. 2015 Aug 20;22(8):1108-21. doi: 10.1016/j.chembiol.2015.06.020. Epub 2015 Jul 23. PubMed 26211362.
Backbone
  Vector backbone: pLenti-CamKIIa
  Backbone size w/o insert (bp): 9252
  Total vector size (bp): 11112
  Vector type: Mammalian Expression, Lentiviral
Growth in bacteria
  Bacterial resistance: Ampicillin, 100 μg/mL
  Growth temperature: 37°C
  Growth strain: NEB Stable
  Copy number: High Copy
Gene/Insert
  Gene/Insert name: SpyTag-C1C2
  Species: Chlamydomonas reinhardtii
  Insert size (bp): 1860
  Mutation: Inserted SpyTag after the signal peptide of C1C2.
  Promoter: CamKIIa
  Tag / fusion protein: Trafficking signal; mCherry (C terminal on insert)
  Cloning method: Restriction Enzyme; 5′ cloning site BamHI (not destroyed); 3′ cloning site EcoRI (not destroyed)
  Sequencing primers: 5′ CTGGATGCTGACGAAGGCTC; 3′ AAAGCAGCGTATCCACATAGC
Terms and licenses: Academic/Nonprofit Terms; Industry Terms: Not Available to Industry
How to cite: pLenti-CaMKIIa-SpyTag-C1C2-mCherry was a gift from Viviana Gradinaru (Addgene plasmid # 69833 ; http://n2t.net/addgene:69833 ; RRID:Addgene_69833)
