[The description below was written by a language model from this plasmid's Addgene catalogue record and pLannotate feature annotations shown in this document.]
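Description:
pLenti-CaMKIIa-SpyTag-C1C2-mCherry is an 11.1 kb HIV-1-based lentiviral transfer plasmid for expressing a tagged channelrhodopsin chimera in mammalian cells, built on the pLenti-CamKIIa backbone. It is propagated in E. coli through a high-copy ColE1/pUC-type origin with ampicillin resistance. The backbone also carries an f1 origin and an SV40/EM7-driven BleoR cassette, which would confer Zeocin/bleomycin resistance. The viral portion has a CMV enhancer/promoter placed directly upstream of a truncated 5' LTR, an arrangement that drives genomic RNA transcription in packaging cells. This is followed by the Ψ packaging signal with a gag fragment, the RRE for Rev-dependent nuclear export, and the cPPT/CTS. Downstream of the payload lie a WPRE to boost transcript stability and expression, a second truncated LTR, and a bGH polyadenylation signal.

The payload is driven by the mouse CaMKIIα promoter, commonly used to favour expression in excitatory neurons. It encodes C1C2, an opsin of Chlamydomonas reinhardtii origin, with a SpyTag peptide inserted just after the signal peptide. The annotation software did not label the opsin coding region itself, which presumably occupies the unannotated gap between the promoter and the downstream tags. At the C terminus, a short KCNJ2 (Kir2.1)-derived fragment corresponds to the recorded trafficking signal and is followed by mCherry. Because the SpyTag should lie on the extracellular face of correctly inserted protein, it can be labelled from outside the cell by its partner SpyCatcher. This distinguishes plasma-membrane-localized opsin from the total pool reported by mCherry fluorescence. The stated purpose is monitoring membrane localization of the C1C2 opsin.
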