Features (pLannotate 1.2.2; 31 found; start..end, strand, type, name):
     95..474     +  enhancer       CMV enhancer: human cytomegalovirus immediate early enhancer
    475..674     +  promoter       CMV promoter: human cytomegalovirus (CMV) immediate early promoter
    692..872     +  LTR            5' LTR (truncated): truncated 5' long terminal repeat (LTR) from HIV-1
    919..1044    +  misc_feature   HIV-1 Ψ: packaging signal of human immunodeficiency virus type 1
   1028..1391    +  CDS            HIV-1 gag (fragment): gag protein from human immunodeficiency virus 1; gag
   1537..1770    +  misc_feature   RRE: The Rev response element (RRE) of HIV-1 allows for Rev-dependent mRNA export from the nucleus to the cytoplasm.
   2147..2247    +  CDS            Rev (fragment): human immunodeficiency virus 1 (HIV-1) Rev protein; rev; enhances nuclear export of unspliced and incompletely spliced viral mRNAs
   2297..2414    +  misc_feature   cPPT/CTS: central polypurine tract and central termination sequence of HIV-1
   2459..3747    +  promoter       CaMKII promoter: promoter for the mouse calcium/calmodulin-dependent kinase II α subunit
   4869..4928    +  CDS            KCNJ2 (fragment): KCNJ2_HUMAN - Also known as IRK1. Experimental evidence at protein level: Swiss-Prot protein existence level 1. Probably participates in establishing action potential waveform and excitability of neuronal and muscle tissues. Inward rectifier potassium channels are characterized by a greater tendency to allow potassium to flow into the cell rather than out of it. Their voltage dependence is regulated by the concentration of extracellular potassium; as external potassium is raised, the voltage range of the channel opening shifts to more positive voltages. The inward rectification is mainly due t
   4927..5635    +  CDS            mCherry (fragment): monomeric derivative of DsRed fluorescent protein (Shaner et al., 2004) mammalian codon-optimized
   5637..5661    +  misc_feature   MCS (fragment): pBluescript multiple cloning site
   5661..6249    +  misc_feature   WPRE: woodchuck hepatitis virus posttranscriptional regulatory element
   6186..6767    +  CDS            nef (fragment): NEF_HV1H2 - Experimental evidence at protein level: Swiss-Prot protein existence level 1. Extracellular Nef protein targets CD4(+) T-lymphocytes for apoptosis by interacting with CXCR4 surface receptors. From Human immunodeficiency virus type 1 group M subtype B (isolate HXB2) (HIV-1).
   6774..6954    +  LTR            5' LTR (truncated): truncated 5' long terminal repeat (LTR) from HIV-1
   6986..7210    +  polyA_signal   bGH poly(A) signal: bovine growth hormone polyadenylation signal
   7214..7235    +  promoter       SV40 promoter (fragment): SV40 enhancer and early promoter
   7256..7684    +  rep_origin     f1 ori (sequence partly withheld): f1 bacteriophage origin of replication; arrow indicates direction of (+) strand synthesis
   7698..8027    +  promoter       SV40 promoter: SV40 enhancer and early promoter
   8075..8122    +  promoter       EM7 promoter: synthetic bacterial promoter&nbsp
   8141..8515    +  CDS            BleoR: antibiotic-binding protein; Sh ble from Streptoalloteichus hindustanus; confers resistance to bleomycin, phleomycin, and Zeocin™
   8525..8650    +  CDS            ble (fragment): BLE_KLEPN - Experimental evidence at protein level: Swiss-Prot protein existence level 1. Binding protein with a strong affinity to the bleomycin family of antibiotics. Binds to CL990; an antimitotic-antibiotic compound. From Klebsiella pneumoniae.
   8645..8766    +  polyA_signal   SV40 poly(A) signal: SV40 polyadenylation signal
   8837..8859    -  protein_bind   lac operator (fragment): The lac repressor binds to the lac operator to inhibit transcription in E. coli. This inhibition can be relieved by adding lactose or isopropyl-β-D-thiogalactopyranoside (IPTG). lac repressor encoded by lacI
   8863..8893    -  promoter       lac promoter: promoter for the E. coli lac operon
   8908..8929    -  protein_bind   CAP binding site: CAP binding activates transcription in the presence of cAMP. E. coli catabolite activator protein
   8942..9034    -  CDS            lacI (fragment): lac repressor; lacI; The lac repressor binds to the lac operator to inhibit transcription in E. coli. This inhibition can be relieved by adding lactose or isopropyl-β-D-thiogalactopyranoside (IPTG).
   9217..9805    -  rep_origin     ori: high-copy-number ColE1/pMB1/pBR322/pUC origin of replication
   9976..10836   -  CDS            AmpR: β-lactamase; bla; confers resistance to ampicillin, carbenicillin, and related antibiotics
  10837..10941   -  promoter       AmpR promoter: bla
  11000..11052   -  misc_feature   bom (fragment): basis of mobility region from pBR322
>Addgene plasmid #69833 | pLenti-CaMKIIa-SpyTag-C1C2-mCherry | addgene full sequence | sequence record 183098 | Addgene NGS Result
ACAAGGCAAGGCTTGACCGACAATTGCATGAAGAATCTGCTTAGGGTTAGGCGTTTTGCGCTGCTTCGCG
ATGTACGGGCCAGATATACGCGTTGACATTGATTATTGACTAGTTATTAATAGTAATCAATTACGGGGTC
ATTAGTTCATAGCCCATATATGGAGTTCCGCGTTACATAACTTACGGTAAATGGCCCGCCTGGCTGACCG
CCCAACGACCCCCGCCCATTGACGTCAATAATGACGTATGTTCCCATAGTAACGCCAATAGGGACTTTCC
ATTGACGTCAATGGGTGGAGTATTTACGGTAAACTGCCCACTTGGCAGTACATCAAGTGTATCATATGCC
AAGTACGCCCCCTATTGACGTCAATGACGGTAAATGGCCCGCCTGGCATTATGCCCAGTACATGACCTTA
TGGGACTTTCCTACTTGGCAGTACATCTACGTATTAGTCATCGCTATTACCATGGTGATGCGGTTTTGGC
AGTACATCAATGGGCGTGGATAGCGGTTTGACTCACGGGGATTTCCAAGTCTCCACCCCATTGACGTCAA
TGGGAGTTTGTTTTGGCACCAAAATCAACGGGACTTTCCAAAATGTCGTAACAACTCCGCCCCATTGACG
CAAATGGGCGGTAGGCGTGTACGGTGGGAGGTCTATATAAGCAGCGCGTTTTGCCTGTACTGGGTCTCTC
TGGTTAGACCAGATCTGAGCCTGGGAGCTCTCTGGCTAACTAGGGAACCCACTGCTTAAGCCTCAATAAA
GCTTGCCTTGAGTGCTTCAAGTAGTGTGTGCCCGTCTGTTGTGTGACTCTGGTAACTAGAGATCCCTCAG
ACCCTTTTAGTCAGTGTGGAAAATCTCTAGCAGTGGCGCCCGAACAGGGACTTGAAAGCGAAAGGGAAAC
CAGAGGAGCTCTCTCGACGCAGGACTCGGCTTGCTGAAGCGCGCACGGCAAGAGGCGAGGGGCGGCGACT
GGTGAGTACGCCAAAAATTTTGACTAGCGGAGGCTAGAAGGAGAGAGATGGGTGCGAGAGCGTCAGTATT
AAGCGGGGGAGAATTAGATCGCGATGGGAAAAAATTCGGTTAAGGCCAGGGGGAAAGAAAAAATATAAAT
TAAAACATATAGTATGGGCAAGCAGGGAGCTAGAACGATTCGCAGTTAATCCTGGCCTGTTAGAAACATC
AGAAGGCTGTAGACAAATACTGGGACAGCTACAACCATCCCTTCAGACAGGATCAGAAGAACTTAGATCA
TTATATAATACAGTAGCAACCCTCTATTGTGTGCATCAAAGGATAGAGATAAAAGACACCAAGGAAGCTT
TAGACAAGATAGAGGAAGAGCAAAACAAAAGTAAGACCACCGCACAGCAAGCGGCCGCTGATCTTCAGAC
CTGGAGGAGGAGATATGAGGGACAATTGGAGAAGTGAATTATATAAATATAAAGTAGTAAAAATTGAACC
ATTAGGAGTAGCACCCACCAAGGCAAAGAGAAGAGTGGTGCAGAGAGAAAAAAGAGCAGTGGGAATAGGA
GCTTTGTTCCTTGGGTTCTTGGGAGCAGCAGGAAGCACTATGGGCGCAGCGTCAATGACGCTGACGGTAC
AGGCCAGACAATTATTGTCTGGTATAGTGCAGCAGCAGAACAATTTGCTGAGGGCTATTGAGGCGCAACA
GCATCTGTTGCAACTCACAGTCTGGGGCATCAAGCAGCTCCAGGCAAGAATCCTGGCTGTGGAAAGATAC
CTAAAGGATCAACAGCTCCTGGGGATTTGGGGTTGCTCTGGAAAACTCATTTGCACCACTGCTGTGCCTT
GGAATGCTAGTTGGAGTAATAAATCTCTGGAACAGATTTGGAATCACACGACCTGGATGGAGTGGGACAG
AGAAATTAACAATTACACAAGCTTAATACACTCCTTAATTGAAGAATCGCAAAACCAGCAAGAAAAGAAT
GAACAAGAATTATTGGAATTAGATAAATGGGCAAGTTTGTGGAATTGGTTTAACATAACAAATTGGCTGT
GGTATATAAAATTATTCATAATGATAGTAGGAGGCTTGGTAGGTTTAAGAATAGTTTTTGCTGTACTTTC
TATAGTGAATAGAGTTAGGCAGGGATATTCACCATTATCGTTTCAGACCCACCTCCCAACCCCGAGGGGA
CCCGACAGGCCCGAAGGAATAGAAGAAGAAGGTGGAGAGAGAGACAGAGACAGATCCATTCGATTAGTGA
ACGGATCGGCACTGCGTGCGCCAATTCTGCAGACAAATGGCAGTATTCATCCACAATTTTAAAAGAAAAG
GGGGGATTGGGGGGTACAGTGCAGGGGAAAGAATAGTAGACATAATAGCAACAGACATACAAACTAAAGA
ATTACAAAAACAAATTACAAAAATTCAAAATTTTCGGGTTTATTACAGGGACAGCAGAGATCCAGTTTGG
TTAATTAACATTATGGCCTTAGGTCACTTCATCTCCATGGGGTTCTTCTTCTGATTTTCTAGAAAATGAG
ATGGGGGTGCAGAGAGCTTCCTCAGTGACCTGCCCAGGGTCACATCAGAAATGTCAGAGCTAGAACTTGA
ACTCAGATTACTAATCTTAAATTCCATGCCTTGGGGGCATGCAAGTACGATATACAGAAGGAGTGAACTC
ATTAGGGCAGATGACCAATGAGTTTAGGAAAGAAGAGTCCAGGGCAGGGTACATCTACACCACCCGCCCA
GCCCTGGGTGAGTCCAGCCACGTTCACCTCATTATAGTTGCCTCTCTCCAGTCCTACCTTGACGGGAAGC
ACAAGCAGAAACTGGGACAGGAGCCCCAGGAGACCAAATCTTCATGGTCCCTCTGGGAGGATGGGTGGGG
AGAGCTGTGGCAGAGGCCTCAGGAGGGGCCCTGCTGCTCAGTGGTGACAGATAGGGGTGAGAAAGCAGAC
AGAGTCATTCCGTCAGCATTCTGGGTCTGTTTGGTACTTCTTCTCACGCTAAGGTGGCGGTGTGATATGC
ACAATGGCTAAAAAGCAGGGAGAGCTGGAAAGAAACAAGGACAGAGACAGAGGCCAAGTCAACCAGACCA
ATTCCCAGAGGAAGCAAAGAAACCATTACAGAGACTACAAGGGGGAAGGGAAGGAGAGATGAATTAGCTT
CCCCTGTAAACCTTAGAACCCAGCTGTTGCCAGGGCAACGGGGCAATACCTGTCTCTTCAGAGGAGATGA
AGTTGCCAGAGTAACTACATCCTGTCTTTCTCAAGGACCATCCCAGAATGTGGCACCCACTAGCCGTTAC
CATAGCAACTGCCTCTTTGCCCCACTTAATCCCATCCCGTCTGTTAAAAGGGCCCTATAGTTGGAGGTGG
GGGAGGTAGGAAGAGCGATGATCACTTGTGGACTAAGTTTGTTCGCATCCCCTTCTCCAACCCCCTCAGT
ACATCACCCTGGGGGAACAGGGTCCACTTGCTCCTGGGCCCACACAGTCCTGCAGTATTGTGTATATAAG
GCCAGGGCAAAGAGGAGCAGGTTTTAAAGTGAAAGGCAGGCAGGTGTTGGGGAGGCAGTTACCGGGGCAA
CGGGAACAGGGCGTTTCGGAGGTGGTTGCCATGGGGACCTGGATGCTGACGAAGGCTCGCGAGGCTGTGA
GCAGCCACAGTGCCCTGCTCAGAAGCCCCAAGCTCGTCAGTCAAGCCGGTTCTCCGTTTGCACTCAGGAG
CACGGGCAGGCGAGTGGCCCCTAGTTCTGGGGGCAGCGGGGGATCCCCGGGTACCGGTAGGCCACCATGT
CGCGGAGGCCATGGCTTCTTGCCCTAGCGCTGGCAGTGGCGCTGGCGGCCGGCAGCGCAGGAGCCGCCCA
CATCGTGATGGTGGACGCCTACAAGCCCACCAAGTCGACTGGCAGTGACGCGACGGTGCCGGTCGCGACT
CAGGATGGCCCCGACTACGTTTTCCACCGTGCCCACGAGCGCATGCTCTTCCAAACCTCATACACTCTTG
AGAACAATGGTTCTGTTATTTGCATCCCGAACAACGGCCAGTGCTTCTGCTTGGCTTGGCTTAAATCCAA
CGGAACAAATGCCGAGAAGTTGGCTGCCAACATTCTGCAGTGGATTACTTTTGCGCTTTCAGCGCTCTGC
CTGATGTTCTACGGCTACCAGACCTGGAAGTCTACTTGCGGCTGGGAGGAGATTTACGTGGCCACGATCG
AGATGATCAAGTTCATCATCGAGTATTTCCATGAGTTTGACGAACCTGCGGTGATCTACTCATCCAACGG
CAACAAGACCGTGTGGCTTCGTTACGCGGAGTGGCTGCTGACCTGCCCTGTCATTCTTATCCATCTGAGC
AACCTTACGGGTCTGGCGAACGACTATAACAAGCGTACCATGGGTCTGCTGGTGTCAGATATCGGCACGA
TCGTGTGGGGCACCACGGCCGCGCTGTCCAAGGGATACGTCCGTGTCATTTTCTTCCTGATGGGCCTGTG
CTACGGCATCTACACATTCTTCAACGCAGCCAAGGTCTACATTGAGGCGTACCACACCGTGCCGAAGGGC
CGGTGTCGCCAGGTGGTGACTGGCATGGCTTGGCTCTTCTTCGTATCATGGGGTATGTTCCCCATCCTGT
TCATCCTCGGCCCCGAGGGCTTCGGCGTCCTGAGCGTGTACGGCTCCACCGTCGGCCACACCATCATTGA
CCTGATGTCGAAGAACTGCTGGGGTCTGCTCGGCCACTACCTGCGCGTGCTGATCCACGAGCATATCCTC
ATCCACGGCGACATTCGCAAGACCACCAAATTGAACATTGGTGGCACTGAGATTGAGGTCGAGACGCTGG
TGGAGGACGAGGCCGAGGCTGGCGCGGTCGCGGCCGCCAAGAGCAGGATCACCAGCGAGGGCGAGTACAT
CCCCCTGGACCAGATCGACATCAACGTGGTGAGCAAGGGCGAGGAGGATAACATGGCCATCATCAAGGAG
TTCATGCGCTTCAAGGTGCACATGGAGGGCTCCGTGAACGGCCACGAGTTCGAGATCGAGGGCGAGGGCG
AGGGCCGCCCCTACGAGGGCACCCAGACCGCCAAGCTGAAGGTGACCAAGGGTGGCCCCCTGCCCTTCGC
CTGGGACATCCTGTCCCCTCAGTTCATGTACGGCTCCAAGGCCTACGTGAAGCACCCCGCCGACATCCCC
GACTACTTGAAGCTGTCCTTCCCCGAGGGCTTCAAGTGGGAGCGCGTGATGAACTTCGAGGACGGCGGCG
TGGTGACCGTGACCCAGGACTCCTCCCTGCAGGACGGCGAGTTCATCTACAAGGTGAAGCTGCGCGGCAC
CAACTTCCCCTCCGACGGCCCCGTAATGCAGAAGAAGACCATGGGCTGGGAGGCCTCCTCCGAGCGGATG
TACCCCGAGGACGGCGCCCTGAAGGGCGAGATCAAGCAGAGGCTGAAGCTGAAGGACGGCGGCCACTACG
ACGCTGAGGTCAAGACCACCTACAAGGCCAAGAAGCCCGTGCAGCTGCCCGGCGCCTACAACGTCAACAT
CAAGTTGGACATCACCTCCCACAACGAGGACTACACCATCGTGGAACAGTACGAACGCGCCGAGGGCCGC
CACTCCACCGGCGGCATGGACGAGCTGTACAAGTAAGAATTCGATATCAAGCTTATCGATAATCAACCTC
TGGATTACAAAATTTGTGAAAGATTGACTGGTATTCTTAACTATGTTGCTCCTTTTACGCTATGTGGATA
CGCTGCTTTAATGCCTTTGTATCATGCTATTGCTTCCCGTATGGCTTTCATTTTCTCCTCCTTGTATAAA
TCCTGGTTGCTGTCTCTTTATGAGGAGTTGTGGCCCGTTGTCAGGCAACGTGGCGTGGTGTGCACTGTGT
TTGCTGACGCAACCCCCACTGGTTGGGGCATTGCCACCACCTGTCAGCTCCTTTCCGGGACTTTCGCTTT
CCCCCTCCCTATTGCCACGGCGGAACTCATCGCCGCCTGCCTTGCCCGCTGCTGGACAGGGGCTCGGCTG
TTGGGCACTGACAATTCCGTGGTGTTGTCGGGGAAATCATCGTCCTTTCCTTGGCTGCTCGCCTGTGTTG
CCACCTGGATTCTGCGCGGGACGTCCTTCTGCTACGTCCCTTCGGCCCTCAATCCAGCGGACCTTCCTTC
CCGCGGCCTGCTGCCGGCTCTGCGGCCTCTTCCGCGTCTTCGCCTTCGCCCTCAGACGAGTCGGATCTCC
CTTTGGGCCGCCTCCCCGCATCGATACCGTCGACCTCGAGACCTAGAAAAACATGGAGCAATCACAAGTA
GCAATACAGCAGCTACCAATGCTGATTGTGCCTGGCTAGAAGCACAAGAGGAGGAGGAGGTGGGTTTTCC
AGTCACACCTCAGGTACCTTTAAGACCAATGACTTACAAGGCAGCTGTAGATCTTAGCCACTTTTTAAAA
GAAAAGGGGGGACTGGAAGGGCTAATTCACTCCCAACGAAGACAAGATATCCTTGATCTGTGGATCTACC
ACACACAAGGCTACTTCCCTGATTGGCAGAACTACACACCAGGGCCAGGGATCAGATATCCACTGACCTT
TGGATGGTGCTACAAGCTAGTACCAGTTGAGCAAGAGAAGGTAGAAGAAGCCAATGAAGGAGAGAACACC
CGCTTGTTACACCCTGTGAGCCTGCATGGGATGGATGACCCGGAGAGAGAAGTATTAGAGTGGAGGTTTG
ACAGCCGCCTAGCATTTCATCACATGGCCCGAGAGCTGCATCCGGACTGTACTGGGTCTCTCTGGTTAGA
CCAGATCTGAGCCTGGGAGCTCTCTGGCTAACTAGGGAACCCACTGCTTAAGCCTCAATAAAGCTTGCCT
TGAGTGCTTCAAGTAGTGTGTGCCCGTCTGTTGTGTGACTCTGGTAACTAGAGATCCCTCAGACCCTTTT
AGTCAGTGTGGAAAATCTCTAGCAGGGCCCGTTTAAACCCGCTGATCAGCCTCGACTGTGCCTTCTAGTT
GCCAGCCATCTGTTGTTTGCCCCTCCCCCGTGCCTTCCTTGACCCTGGAAGGTGCCACTCCCACTGTCCT
TTCCTAATAAAATGAGGAAATTGCATCGCATTGTCTGAGTAGGTGTCATTCTATTCTGGGGGGTGGGGTG
GGGCAGGACAGCAAGGGGGAGGATTGGGAAGACAATAGCAGGCATGCTGGGGATGCGGTGGGCTCTATGG
CTTCTGAGGCGGAAAGAACCAGCTGGGGCTCTAGGGGGTATCCCC
[124 nt withheld, positions 7256-7379]
C
[91 nt withheld, positions 7381-7471]
A
[49 nt withheld, positions 7473-7521]
CCTTTGACGTTGGAGTCCACGTTCTTT
[37 nt withheld, positions 7549-7585]
ACCCTATCTCGGTCTATTCTTTTGATTTATAAGGGATTTTGCCGATTTCGGCCTATTGGTTAAAAAATGA
GCTGATTTAACAAAAATTTAACGCGAATTAATTCTGTGGAATGTGTGTCAGTTAGGGTGTGGAAAGTCCC
CAGGCTCCCCAGCAGGCAGAAGTATGCAAAGCATGCATCTCAATTAGTCAGCAACCAGGTGTGGAAAGTC
CCCAGGCTCCCCAGCAGGCAGAAGTATGCAAAGCATGCATCTCAATTAGTCAGCAACCATAGTCCCGCCC
CTAACTCCGCCCATCCCGCCCCTAACTCCGCCCAGTTCCGCCCATTCTCCGCCCCATGGCTGACTAATTT
TTTTTATTTATGCAGAGGCCGAGGCCGCCTCTGCCTCTGAGCTATTCCAGAAGTAGTGAGGAGGCTTTTT
TGGAGGCCTAGGCTTTTGCAAAAAGCTCCCGGGAGCTTGTATATCCATTTTCGGATCTGATCAGCACGTG
TTGACAATTAATCATCGGCATAGTATATCGGCATAGTATAATACGACAAGGTGAGGAACTAAACCATGGC
CAAGTTGACCAGTGCCGTTCCGGTGCTCACCGCGCGCGACGTCGCCGGAGCGGTCGAGTTCTGGACCGAC
CGGCTCGGGTTCTCCCGGGACTTCGTGGAGGACGACTTCGCCGGTGTGGTCCGGGACGACGTGACCCTGT
TCATCAGCGCGGTCCAGGACCAGGTGGTGCCGGACAACACCCTGGCCTGGGTGTGGGTGCGCGGCCTGGA
CGAGCTGTACGCCGAGTGGTCGGAGGTCGTGTCCACGAACTTCCGGGACGCCTCCGGGCCGGCCATGACC
GAGATCGGCGAGCAGCCGTGGGGGCGGGAGTTCGCCCTGCGCGACCCGGCCGGCAACTGCGTGCACTTCG
TGGCCGAGGAGCAGGACTGACACGTGCTACGAGATTTCGATTCCACCGCCGCCTTCTATGAAAGGTTGGG
CTTCGGAATCGTTTTCCGGGACGCCGGCTGGATGATCCTCCAGCGCGGGGATCTCATGCTGGAGTTCTTC
GCCCACCCCAACTTGTTTATTGCAGCTTATAATGGTTACAAATAAAGCAATAGCATCACAAATTTCACAA
ATAAAGCATTTTTTTCACTGCATTCTAGTTGTGGTTTGTCCAAACTCATCAATGTATCTTATCATGTCTG
TATACCGTCGACCTCTAGCTAGAGCTTGGCGTAATCATGGTCATAGCTGTTTCCTGTGTGAAATTGTTAT
CCGCTCACAATTCCACACAACATACGAGCCGGAAGCATAAAGTGTAAAGCCTGGGGTGCCTAATGAGTGA
GCTAACTCACATTAATTGCGTTGCGCTCACTGCCCGCTTTCCAGTCGGGAAACCTGTCGTGCCAGCTGCA
TTAATGAATCGGCCAACGCGCGGGGAGAGGCGGTTTGCGTATTGGGCGCTCTTCCGCTTCCTCGCTCACT
GACTCGCTGCGCTCGGTCGTTCGGCTGCGGCGAGCGGTATCAGCTCACTCAAAGGCGGTAATACGGTTAT
CCACAGAATCAGGGGATAACGCAGGAAAGAACATGTGAGCAAAAGGCCAGCAAAAGGCCAGGAACCGTAA
AAAGGCCGCGTTGCTGGCGTTTTTCCATAGGCTCCGCCCCCCTGACGAGCATCACAAAAATCGACGCTCA
AGTCAGAGGTGGCGAAACCCGACAGGACTATAAAGATACCAGGCGTTTCCCCCTGGAAGCTCCCTCGTGC
GCTCTCCTGTTCCGACCCTGCCGCTTACCGGATACCTGTCCGCCTTTCTCCCTTCGGGAAGCGTGGCGCT
TTCTCATAGCTCACGCTGTAGGTATCTCAGTTCGGTGTAGGTCGTTCGCTCCAAGCTGGGCTGTGTGCAC
GAACCCCCCGTTCAGCCCGACCGCTGCGCCTTATCCGGTAACTATCGTCTTGAGTCCAACCCGGTAAGAC
ACGACTTATCGCCACTGGCAGCAGCCACTGGTAACAGGATTAGCAGAGCGAGGTATGTAGGCGGTGCTAC
AGAGTTCTTGAAGTGGTGGCCTAACTACGGCTACACTAGAAGAACAGTATTTGGTATCTGCGCTCTGCTG
AAGCCAGTTACCTTCGGAAAAAGAGTTGGTAGCTCTTGATCCGGCAAACAAACCACCGCTGGTAGCGGTG
GTTTTTTTGTTTGCAAGCAGCAGATTACGCGCAGAAAAAAAGGATCTCAAGAAGATCCTTTGATCTTTTC
TACGGGGTCTGACGCTCAGTGGAACGAAAACTCACGTTAAGGGATTTTGGTCATGAGATTATCAAAAAGG
ATCTTCACCTAGATCCTTTTAAATTAAAAATGAAGTTTTAAATCAATCTAAAGTATATATGAGTAAACTT
GGTCTGACAGTTACCAATGCTTAATCAGTGAGGCACCTATCTCAGCGATCTGTCTATTTCGTTCATCCAT
AGTTGCCTGACTCCCCGTCGTGTAGATAACTACGATACGGGAGGGCTTACCATCTGGACCCAGTGCTGCA
ATGATACCGCGAGACCCACGCTCACCGGCTCCAGATTTATCAGCAATAAACCAGCCAGCCGGAAGGGCCG
AGCGCAGAAGTGGTCCTGCAACTTTATCCGCCTCCATCCAGTCTATTAATTGTTGCCGGGAAGCTAGAGT
AAGTAGTTCGCCAGTTAATAGTTTGCGCAACGTTGTTGCCATTGCTACAGGCATCGTGGTGTCACGCTCG
TCGTTTGGTATGGCTTCATTCAGCTCCGGTTCCCAACGATCAAGGCGAGTTACATGATCCCCCATGTTGT
GCAAAAAAGCGGTTAGCTCCTTCGGTCCTCCGATCGTTGTCAGAAGTAAGTTGGCCGCAGTGTTATCACT
CATGGTTATGGCAGCACTGCATAATTCTCTTACTGTCATGCCATCCGTAAGATGCTTTTCTGTGACTGGT
GAGTACTCAACCAAGTCATTCTGAGAATAGTGTATGCGGCGACCGAGTTGCTCTTGCCCGGCGTCAATAC
GGGATAATACCGCGCCACATAGCAGAACTTTAAAAGTGCTCATCATTGGAAAACGTTCTTCGGGGCGAAA
ACTCTCAAGGATCTTACCGCTGTTGAGATCCAGTTCGATGTAACCCACTCGTGCACCCAACTGATCTTCA
GCATCTTTTACTTTCACCAGCGTTTCTGGGTGAGCAAAAACAGGAAGGCAAAATGCCGCAAAAAAGGGAA
TAAGGGCGACACGGAAATGTTGAATACTCATACTCTTCCTTTTTCAATATTATTGAAGCATTTATCAGGG
TTATTGTCTCATGAGCGGATACATATTTGAATGTATTTAGAAAAATAAACAAATAGGGGTTCCGCGCACA
TTTCCCCGAAAAGTGCCACCTGACGTCGACGGATCGGGAGATCTCCCGATCCCCTATGGTGCACTCTCAG
TACAATCTGCTCTGATGCCGCATAGTTAAGCCAGTATCTGCTCCCTGCTTGTGTGTTGGAGGTCGCTGAG
TAGTGCGCGAGCAAAATTTAAGCTACA
